Addgene plasmid #192311: pEN_TT BirA*-3xFLAG-NUP37
Purpose: Gateway entry vector for an inducible 3xFLAG-BirA* 3xFLAG-NUP37
Depositing lab: Kevin Janes. Depositing organization: University of Virginia. Publication: Nucleocytoplasmic transport of active HER2 causes fractional escape from the DCIS-like state. Wang L, Paudel BB, McKnight RA, Janes KA. Nat Commun. 2023 Apr 13;14(1):2110. doi: 10.1038/s41467-023-37914-x. PubMed 37055441.
Backbone
  Vector backbone: pEN_TT 3xFLAG-BirA w ccdB
  Backbone manufacturer: Addgene #25752
  Vector type: Gateway entry vector
Growth in bacteria
  Bacterial resistance: Gentamicin, 10 μg/mL
  Growth temperature: 37°C
  Growth strain: DH5alpha
  Copy number: High Copy
Gene/Insert
  Gene/Insert name: BirA*-3xFLAG-NUP37
  Species: H. sapiens (human)
  Entrez Gene: NUP37 (a.k.a. MCPH24, p37)
  Tag / fusion protein: 3xFLAG (N terminal on insert)
  Cloning method: Restriction Enzyme; 5′ cloning site SpeI (not destroyed); 3′ cloning site MfeI (not destroyed)
Terms and licenses: Academic/Nonprofit Terms; Industry Terms: Not Available to Industry
How to cite: pEN_TT BirA*-3xFLAG-NUP37 was a gift from Kevin Janes (Addgene plasmid # 192311 ; http://n2t.net/addgene:192311 ; RRID:Addgene_192311)
