[The description below was written by a language model from this plasmid's Addgene catalogue record and pLannotate feature annotations shown in this document.]
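Description:
pEN_TT BirA*-3xFLAG-NUP37 is a 5.8 kb Gateway entry vector built on the pEN_TT 3xFLAG-BirA backbone and intended as a shuttle for moving a doxycycline/tetracycline-inducible expression cassette into a destination vector. It is maintained in E. coli at high copy from a ColE1/pUC-type origin and selected with gentamicin, conferred by the aacC1 acetyltransferase gene driven by a class 1 integron Pc promoter. The two KanR fragments flanking this gene suggest that the gentamicin cassette interrupts an original kanamycin resistance gene, which is therefore unlikely to be functional. rrnB T1 and T2 terminators sit upstream of the recombination cassette, insulating it from backbone read-through transcription.

The payload lies between attL1 and attL2 sites, so the promoter and coding sequence are transferred together in an LR Clonase reaction. It consists of the tight TRE promoter (seven tet operators upstream of a minimal CMV promoter), which is active only in cells supplying a Tet transactivator, followed by a single fusion reading frame: the promiscuous R118G mutant of E. coli biotin ligase (BirA*, BioID), a 3xFLAG epitope, and human NUP37, a component of the Nup107-160 subcomplex of the nuclear pore. The insert was cloned between SpeI and MfeI sites. The purpose field mentions a 3xFLAG preceding BirA* as well, but the feature table annotates only the one between BirA* and NUP37. No polyadenylation signal is annotated within the att-flanked region, so this is presumably supplied by the destination vector. The design suits inducible proximity-dependent biotinylation, labelling proteins near NUP37 at the nuclear pore, with FLAG allowing detection of the bait; the associated work concerns nucleocytoplasmic transport.
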