Features (pLannotate 1.2.2; 14 found; start..end, strand, type, name):
     67..166     +  protein_bind   attL1: mutant version of attL; recombination site for the Gateway® LR reaction LR Clonase™
    198..512     +  promoter       tight TRE promoter: Tet-responsive promoter PTight, consisting of seven tet operator sequences followed by the minimal CMV promoter
    529..1491    +  CDS            BirA(R118G): promiscuous R118G mutant of the E. coli biotin protein ligase (Cronan, 2005) also known as BirA* or BioID
   1501..1566    +  CDS            3xFLAG: three tandem FLAG® epitope tags, followed by an enterokinase cleavage site
   1567..2541    +  CDS            NUP37: NUP37_HUMAN - Experimental evidence at protein level: Swiss-Prot protein existence level 1. Component of the Nup107-160 subcomplex of the nuclear pore complex (NPC). The Nup107-160 subcomplex is required for the assembly of a functional NPC. The Nup107-160 subcomplex is also required for normal kinetochore microtubule attachment, mitotic progression and chromosome segregation. From Homo sapiens (Human).
   2580..2679    -  protein_bind   attL2: mutant version of attL; recombination site for the Gateway® LR reaction LR Clonase™
   2802..3428    +  CDS            KanR (fragment): aminoglycoside phosphotransferase; aph(3')-Ia; confers resistance to kanamycin in bacteria or G418 (Geneticin®) in eukaryotes
   3462..3995    -  CDS            GmR: gentamycin acetyltransferase; aacC1; confers resistance to gentamycin
   4184..4212    -  promoter       Pc promoter: intI1 (promoter lies within the coding sequence); class 1 integron promoter
   4190..4537    -  CDS            YPR2_ECOLX (fragment): Protein predicted: Swiss-Prot protein existence level 4. From Escherichia coli.
   4542..4726    +  CDS            KanR (fragment): aminoglycoside phosphotransferase; aph(3')-Ia; confers resistance to kanamycin in bacteria or G418 (Geneticin®) in eukaryotes
   4869..5457    +  rep_origin     ori: high-copy-number ColE1/pMB1/pBR322/pUC origin of replication
   5625..5668    -  terminator     rrnB T1 terminator: Escherichia coli rrnB; transcription terminator T1 from the E. coli rrnB gene
   5800..17      +  terminator     rrnB T2 terminator (across the origin): transcription terminator T2 from the E. coli rrnB gene
>Addgene plasmid #192311 | pEN_TT BirA*-3xFLAG-NUP37 | addgene full sequence | sequence record 375748 | Addgene NGS Result
CTGACGGATGGCCTTTTTGCGTTTCTACAAACTCTTCCTGTTAGTTAGTTACTTAAGCTCGGGCCCCAAA
TAATGATTTTATTTTGACTGATAGTGACCTGTTCGTTGCAACAAATTGATAAGCAATGCTTTTTTATAAT
GCCAACTTTGTACAAAAAAGCAGGCTTTAAAGGAACCAATTCAGTCGACTGGATCCCGAGTTTACTCCCT
ATCAGTGATAGAGAACGTATGTCGAGTTTACTCCCTATCAGTGATAGAGAACGATGTCGAGTTTACTCCC
TATCAGTGATAGAGAACGTATGTCGAGTTTACTCCCTATCAGTGATAGAGAACGTATGTCGAGTTTACTC
CCTATCAGTGATAGAGAACGTATGTCGAGTTTATCCCTATCAGTGATAGAGAACGTATGTCGAGTTTACT
CCCTATCAGTGATAGAGAACGTATGTCGAGGTAGGCGTGTACGGTGGGAGGCCTATATAAGCAGAGCTCG
TTTAGTGAACCGTCAGATCGCCACTAGTGCGCACTAGAATGAAGGACAACACCGTGCCCCTGAAGCTGAT
CGCCCTGCTGGCCAACGGCGAGTTCCACTCTGGCGAGCAGCTGGGAGAGACCCTGGGAATGAGCAGAGCC
GCCATCAACAAGCACATCCAGACACTGAGAGACTGGGGAGTGGACGTGTTCACCGTGCCTGGCAAGGGCT
ACAGCCTGCCTGAGCCTATCCAGCTGCTGAACGCCAAGCAGATCCTGGGACAGCTGGATGGCGGAAGCGT
GGCCGTGCTGCCTGTGATCGACTCCACCAATCAGTACCTGCTGGACAGAATCGGAGAGCTGAAGTCCGGC
GACGCCTGCATCGCCGAGTACCAGCAGGCTGGCAGAGGAGGCAGAGGACGGAAGTGGTTCAGCCCATTCG
GAGCCAACCTGTACCTGTCCATGTTCTGGAGACTGGAGCAGGGACCTGCTGCTGCCATCGGACTGAGTCT
GGTGATCGGAATCGTGATGGCCGAGGTGCTGAGAAAGCTGGGAGCCGACAAGGTGAGAGTGAAGTGGCCT
AATGACCTGTACCTCCAGGACCGCAAGCTGGCTGGCATCCTGGTGGAGCTGACAGGCAAGACAGGCGATG
CCGCTCAGATCGTGATCGGAGCCGGAATCAACATGGCCATGAGAAGAGTGGAGGAGAGCGTGGTGAACCA
GGGCTGGATCACCCTGCAGGAGGCTGGCATCAACCTGGACCGGAACACCCTGGCCGCCATGCTGATCAGA
GAGCTGAGAGCCGCTCTGGAGCTGTTCGAGCAGGAGGGACTGGCTCCTTACCTGAGCAGATGGGAGAAGC
TGGACAACTTCATCAACAGACCTGTGAAGCTGATCATCGGCGACAAGGAAATCTTCGGCATCTCCAGAGG
AATCGACAAGCAGGGAGCTCTGCTGCTGGAGCAGGACGGAATCATCAAGCCCTGGATGGGCGGAGAAATC
TCCCTGAGAAGCGCAGAGAAGACTAGTATGGACTACAAAGACCATGACGGTGATTATAAAGATCATGACA
TCGATTACAAGGATGACGATGACAAGATGAAGCAAGATGCCTCAAGAAATGCTGCCTACACTGTGGATTG
TGAAGATTATGTGCATGTGGTAGAATTTAATCCCTTTGAGAATGGGGATTCAGGAAACCTAATTGCATAT
GGTGGCAATAATTATGTGGTCATTGGCACGTGTACGTTTCAGGAAGAAGAAGCAGACGTTGAAGGCATTC
AGTATAAAACACTTCGAACATTTCACCATGGAGTCAGGGTTGATGGCATAGCTTGGAGCCCAGAGACTAG
ACTTGATTCATTGCCTCCAGTAATCAAATTTTGTACTTCAGCTGCTGATATGAAAATTAGATTATTTACT
TCAGATCTTCAGGATAAAAATGAATATAAGGTTTTAGAGGGCCATACCGATTTCATTAATGGTTTGGTGT
TTGATCCCAAAGAAGGCCAAGAAATTGCAAGTGTGAGTGACGATCACACCTGCAGGATTTGGAACTTGGA
AGGAGTGCAAACAGCTCATTTTGTTCTTCATTCTCCTGGCATGAGTGTGTGCTGGCATCCTGAGGAGACT
TTTAAGCTAATGGTTGCAGAGAAGAATGGAACAATCCGGTTTTATGATCTTTTGGCCCAACAGGCTATTT
TATCTCTTGAATCAGAACAAGTGCCATTAATGTCAGCACACTGGTGCTTAAAAAACACCTTCAAAGTTGG
AGCCGTTGCAGGAAATGATTGGTTAATTTGGGATATTACTCGGTCCAGTTATCCTCAAAATAAGAGACCT
GTTCACATGGATCGAGCCTGCTTATTCAGGTGGTCCACAATTAGTGAAAATCTGTTTGCAACCACTGGTT
ATCCTGGCAAAATGGCAAGCCAGTTTCAAATTCATCATTTAGGACACCCTCAGCCCATCCTCATGGGTTC
TGTAGCCGTTGGATCTGGACTGTCCTGGCATCGAACTCTCCCTCTGTGTGTAATTGGAGGAGACCACAAG
CTGTTTTGGGTGACTGAAGTATAACAATTGGAAGACTAATGCGTTTTCGAGATATCTAGACCCAGCTTTC
TTGTACAAAGTTGGCATTATAAGAAAGCATTGCTTATCAATTTGTTGCAACGAACAGGTCACTATCAGTC
AAAATAAAATCATTATTTGCCATCCAGCTGCAGCTCTGGCCCGTGTCTCAAAATCTCTGATGTTACATTG
CACAAGATAAAAATATATCATCATGAACAATAAAACTGTCTGCTTACATAAACAGTAATACAAGGGGTGT
TATGAGCCATATTCAACGGGAAACGTCGAGGCCGCGATTAAATTCCAACATGGATGCTGATTTATATGGG
TATAAATGGGCTCGCGATAATGTCGGGCAATCAGGTGCGACAATCTATCGCTTGTATGGGAAGCCCGATG
CGCCAGAGTTGTTTCTGAAACATGGCAAAGGTAGCGTTGCCAATGATGTTACAGATGAGATGGTCAGACT
AAACTGGCTGACGGAATTTATGCCTCTTCCGACCATCAAGCATTTTATCCGTACTCCTGATGATGCATGG
TTACTCACCACTGCGATCCCCGGAAAAACAGCATTCCAGGTATTAGAAGAATATCCTGATTCAGGTGAAA
ATATTGTTGATGCGCTGGCAGTGTCCCTGCGCCGGTTGCATTCGATTCCTGTTTGTAATTGTCCTTTTAA
CAGCGATCGCGTATTTCGTCTCGCTCAGGCGCAATCACGAATGAATAACGGTTTGGTTGATGCGAGTGAT
TTTGATGACGAGCGTAATGGCTGGCCTGTTGAACAAGTCTGGAAAGAAATGCATAAACTTTTGCCATTCT
CACCGGATTCAGTCGTCACTCATGGTGATTTCTCACTTGATAACCTTATTTTTGACGAGGGGAAATTAGG
CCGGGAAGCCGATCTCGGCTTGAACGAATTGTTAGGTGGCGGTACTTGGGTCGATATCAAAGTGCATCAC
TTCTTCCCGTATGCCCAACTTTGTATAGAGAGCCACTGCGGGATCGTCACCGTAATCTGCTTGCACGTAG
ATCACATAAGCACCAAGCGCGTTGGCCTCATGCTTGAGGAGATTGATGAGCGCGGTGGCAATGCCCTGCC
TCCGGTGCTCGCCGGAGACTGCGAGATCATAGATATAGATCTCACTACGCGGCTGCTCAAACTTGGGCAG
AACGTAAGCCGCGAGAGCGCCAACAACCGCTTCTTGGTCGAAGGCAGCAAGCGCGATGAATGTCTTACTA
CGGAGCAAGTTCCCGAGGTAATCGGAGTCCGGCTGATGTTGGGAGTAGGTGGCTACGTCTCCGAACTCAC
GACCGAAAAGATCAAGAGCAGCCCGCATGGATTTGACTTGGTCAGGGCCGAGCCTACATGTGCGAATGAT
GCCCATACTTGAGCCACCTAACTTTGTTTTAGGGCGACTGCCCTGCTGCGTAACATCGTTGCTGCTGCGT
AACATCGTTGCTGCTCCATAACATCAAACATCGACCCACGGCGTAACGCGCTTGCTGCTTGGATGCCCGA
GGCATAGACTGTACAAAAAAACAGTCATAACAAGCCATGAAAACCGCCACTGCGCCGTTACCACCGCTGC
GTTCGGTCAAGGTTCTGGACCAGTTGCGTGAGCGCATACGCTACTTGCATTACAGTTTACGAACCGAACA
GGCTTATGTCAACTGGGTTCGTGCCTTCATCCGTTTCCACGGTGTGCGTCACCCGGCAACCTTGGGCAGC
AGCGAAGTCGAGGCATTTCTGTCCTGGCTGGCGAACGAGCGCAAGGTTTCGGTCTCCACGCATCGTCAGG
CATTGGCGGCCTTGCTGTTCTTCTACGGCAAGGTGCTGTGCACGGATCTGCCCTGGCTTCAGGAGATCGG
AAGACCTCGGCCGTCGCGGCGCTTGCCGGTGGTGCTGACCCCGGATGAAGTGGTTCGCATCCTCGGTTTT
CTGGAAGGCGAGCATCGTTTGTTCGCCCAGGACTCTAGCTATAGTTCTAGTGGTTGGCTACTAATAGGTT
GTATTGATGTTGGACGAGTCGGAATCGCAGACCGATACCAGGATCTTGCCATCCTATGGAACTGCCTCGG
TGAGTTTTCTCCTTCATTACAGAAACGGCTTTTTCAAAAATATGGTATTGATAATCCTGATATGAATAAA
TTGCAGTTTCATTTGATGCTCGATGAGTTTTTCTAATCAGAATTGGTTAATTGGTTGTAACACTGGCAGA
GCATTACGCTGACTTGACGGGACGGCGCAAGCTCATGACCAAAATCCCTTAACGTGAGTTTTCGTTCCAC
TGAGCGTCAGACCCCGTAGAAAAGATCAAAGGATCTTCTTGAGATCCTTTTTTTCTGCGCGTAATCTGCT
GCTTGCAAACAAAAAAACCACCGCTACCAGCGGTGGTTTGTTTGCCGGATCAAGAGCTACCAACTCTTTT
TCCGAAGGTAACTGGCTTCAGCAGAGCGCAGATACCAAATACTGTTCTTCTAGTGTAGCCGTAGTTAGGC
CACCACTTCAAGAACTCTGTAGCACCGCCTACATACCTCGCTCTGCTAATCCTGTTACCAGTGGCTGCTG
CCAGTGGCGATAAGTCGTGTCTTACCGGGTTGGACTCAAGACGATAGTTACCGGATAAGGCGCAGCGGTC
GGGCTGAACGGGGGGTTCGTGCACACAGCCCAGCTTGGAGCGAACGACCTACACCGAACTGAGATACCTA
CAGCGTGAGCTATGAGAAAGCGCCACGCTTCCCGAAGGGAGAAAGGCGGACAGGTATCCGGTAAGCGGCA
GGGTCGGAACAGGAGAGCGCACGAGGGAGCTTCCAGGGGGAAACGCCTGGTATCTTTATAGTCCTGTCGG
GTTTCGCCACCTCTGACTTGAGCGTCGATTTTTGTGATGCTCGTCAGGGGGGCGGAGCCTATGGAAAAAC
GCCAGCAACGCGGCCTTTTTACGGTTCCTGGCCTTTTGCTGGCCTTTTGCTCACATGTTCTTTCCTGCGT
TATCCCCTGATTCTGTGGATAACCGTATTACCGCTAGCATGGATCTCGGGGACGTCTAACTACTAAGCGA
GAGTAGGGAACTGCCAGGCATCAAATAAAACGAAAGGCTCAGTCGGAAGACTGGGCCTTTCGTTTTATCT
GTTGTTTGTCGGTGAACGCTCTCCTGAGTAGGACAAATCCGCCGGGAGCGGATTTGAACGTTGTGAAGCA
ACGGCCCGGAGGGTGGCGGGCAGGACGCCCGCCATAAACTGCCAGGCATCAAACTAAGCAGAAGGCCATC
